Addgene plasmid #123246: pCEP4-B41gp160-V200E
Purpose: Mammalian expression plasmid for Env from the B41 HIV-1 isolate; QES mutant with enhanced binding to PG16
Depositing lab: Erik Procko. Depositing organization: University of Illinois at Urbana-Champaign. Publication: Conformational engineering of HIV-1 Env based on mutational tolerance in the CD4 and PG16 bound states. Heredia JD, Park J, Choi H, Gill KS, Procko E. J Virol. 2019 Mar 20. pii: JVI.00219-19. doi: 10.1128/JVI.00219-19. PubMed 30894475.
Backbone
  Vector backbone: pCEP4
  Backbone manufacturer: Invitrogen
  Backbone size w/o insert (bp): 10393
  Total vector size (bp): 12763
  Vector type: Mammalian Expression
  Selectable markers: Hygromycin
Growth in bacteria
  Bacterial resistance: Ampicillin, 100 μg/mL
  Growth temperature: 37°C
  Growth strain: DH5alpha
  Copy number: High Copy
Gene/Insert
  Gene/Insert name: HIV-1 (B41) Env (alt names: gp160; Env)
  Species: Human immunodeficiency virus 1
  Insert size (bp): 2592
  Mutation: Codon-optimized synthetic gene; Mutation V200E
  GenBank ID: AEO83374.1
  Promoter: CMV
  Tag / fusion protein: CD5 leader peptide (N terminal on insert)
  Cloning method: Restriction Enzyme; 5′ cloning site NheI (not destroyed); 3′ cloning site XhoI (not destroyed)
  Sequencing primers: 5′ CMV_fwd; 3′ EBV_rev
Terms and licenses: Academic/Nonprofit Terms; Industry Terms: Not Available to Industry
How to cite: pCEP4-B41gp160-V200E was a gift from Erik Procko (Addgene plasmid # 123246 ; http://n2t.net/addgene:123246 ; RRID:Addgene_123246)
