[The description below was written by a language model from this plasmid's Addgene catalogue record and pLannotate feature annotations shown in this document.]
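Description:
pCEP4-B41gp160-V200E is a mammalian expression plasmid of about 12.8 kb, built on the Invitrogen pCEP4 episomal backbone, that encodes full-length Env (gp160) from the HIV-1 B41 isolate. The insert is a codon-optimized synthetic gene of roughly 2.6 kb cloned between NheI and XhoI sites. It carries an N-terminal CD5 leader peptide, which serves as a secretory signal sequence directing the glycoprotein into the secretory pathway. It also carries the single substitution V200E. Transcription is driven by the human cytomegalovirus immediate-early enhancer and promoter and terminated by an SV40 polyadenylation signal located just downstream of the env open reading frame.

The backbone contains the Epstein-Barr virus oriP origin together with the EBNA1 gene. Together these allow the plasmid to replicate and be maintained as an extrachromosomal episome in permissive primate cells. Stable carriers can be selected with a hygromycin B phosphotransferase cassette, which is expressed from an HSV thymidine kinase promoter and has a TK poly(A) signal. In E. coli the plasmid is propagated through a high-copy ColE1/pUC-type origin with ampicillin resistance. Several short annotated fragments (herpesvirus reading frames, rop, tetracycline resistance and large T antigen pieces) appear to be remnants flanking the functional backbone elements rather than working parts.

The record describes the construct as a mutant with enhanced binding to the antibody PG16 (labelled "QES" without further explanation). It comes from work on conformational engineering of Env based on mutational tolerance in the CD4- and PG16-bound states. It is suited to expressing the V200E Env variant in mammalian cells for antibody- and receptor-binding studies.
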