Features (pLannotate 1.2.2; 22 found; start..end, strand, type, name):
     46..2583    +  CDS            env: ENV_HV1Y2 - Experimental evidence at protein level: Swiss-Prot protein existence level 1. [Transmembrane protein gp41]: Acts as a class I viral fusion protein. Under the current model, the protein has at least 3 conformational states: pre-fusion native state, pre-hairpin intermediate state, and post-fusion hairpin state. During fusion of viral and target intracellular membranes, the coiled coil regions (heptad repeats) assume a trimer-of-hairpins structure, positioning the fusion peptide in close proximity to the C-terminal region of the ectodomain. The formation of this structure appears to d
   2612..2746    -  polyA_signal   SV40 poly(A) signal: SV40 polyadenylation signal
   2769..2852    -  CDS            large T antigen (fragment): large T antigen from SV40 (simian virus 40)
   2855..2895    +  CDS            rop (fragment): Rop protein, which maintains plasmids at low copy number; rop
   3007..3025    -  misc_feature   MCS (fragment): pUC18/19 multiple cloning site
   3471..5260    -  rep_origin     oriP: Epstein-Barr virus oriP replication origin (Yates et al., 2000)
   5261..5479    -  CDS            gL (fragment): GL_EBVB9 - Experimental evidence at protein level: Swiss-Prot protein existence level 1. The heterodimer glycoprotein H-glycoprotein L is required for the fusion of viral and plasma membranes leading to virus entry into the host cell. Acts as a functional inhibitor of gH and maintains gH in an inhibited form. Upon binding to host integrins, gL dissociates from gH leading to activation of the viral fusion glycoproteins gB and gH. Fusion of EBV with B-lymphocytes requires the additional receptor- binding protein gp42, which forms a complex with gH/gL. The heterodimer gH/gL targets also host EPHA
   5562..7487    -  CDS            EBNA1: Epstein-Barr nuclear antigen 1, also known as EBNA-1 crucial for latent viral infection, and for episomal amplification of vectors containing the oriP origin (Okita et al., 2013)
   7525..7869    -  CDS            BRRF2_EBVB9 (fragment): Protein inferred from homology: Swiss-Prot protein existence level 3. From Epstein-Barr virus (strain B95-8) (HHV-4) (Human herpesvirus 4).
   7872..7895    -  promoter       tet promoter (fragment): E. coli promoter for tetracycline efflux protein gene
   8008..8112    +  promoter       AmpR promoter: bla
   8113..8973    +  CDS            AmpR: β-lactamase; bla; confers resistance to ampicillin, carbenicillin, and related antibiotics
   9144..9732    +  rep_origin     ori: high-copy-number ColE1/pMB1/pBR322/pUC origin of replication
   9778..9936    -  CDS            TcR (fragment): tetracycline efflux protein; tet; confers resistance to tetracycline
  10057..10257   -  CDS            MDV035 (fragment): UL24_GAHVM - Protein inferred from homology: Swiss-Prot protein existence level 3. May play a role in the dispersal of host nucleolin from the nucleolus throughout the nucleus leading to a decrease in ribosome biogenesis. From Gallid herpesvirus 2 (strain Chicken/Md5/ATCC VR-987) (GaHV-2) (Marek's disease herpesvirus type 1).
  10246..10308   +  promoter       Mini-TK promoter: minimal herpes simplex virus (HSV) thymidine kinase promoter
  10351..11388   +  CDS            HygR: hygromycin B phosphotransferase confers resistance to hygromycin
  11430..11478   +  polyA_signal   HSV TK poly(A) signal: herpes simplex virus thymidine kinase polyadenylation signal (Cole and Stacy, 1985)
  11678..11902   +  CDS            gH (fragment): GH_HHV11 - Experimental evidence at protein level: Swiss-Prot protein existence level 1. The heterodimer glycoprotein H-glycoprotein L is required for the fusion of viral and plasma membranes leading to virus entry into the host cell. Following initial binding to host receptor, membrane fusion is mediated by the fusion machinery composed of gB and the heterodimer gH/gL. May also be involved in the fusion between the virion envelope and the outer nuclear membrane during virion morphogenesis. From Human herpesvirus 1 (strain 17) (HHV-1) (Human herpes simplex virus 1).
  11933..11958   -  CDS            bla(M) (fragment): β-lactamase lacking the signal sequence; bla(M); allows cytosolic expression of β-lactamase
  12132..12511   +  enhancer       CMV enhancer: human cytomegalovirus immediate early enhancer
  12513..12712   +  promoter       CMV promoter: human cytomegalovirus (CMV) immediate early promoter
>Addgene plasmid #123246 | pCEP4-B41gp160-V200E | depositor full sequence | sequence record 235197 | pCEP4-B41gp160-V200E sequence 12763 bps
GCCACCATGCCAATGGGTAGTCTTCAGCCTCTCGCCACCTTGTATCTGCTCGGTATGCTGGTTGCCAGCG
TTCTGGCTAACTTGTGGGTGACCGTATACTACGGGGTCCCGGTATGGAAGGAGGCAAACACTACACTCTT
CTGTGCTTCCGACGCAAAGGGGTATGATACGGAGAAGCATAATGTCTGGGCGACACATGCATGTGTGCCT
ACAGACCCAAACCCGCAGGAAGTCCTCCTTGGTAATAACGTGACCGAGAACTTTAATATGTGGAAAAATA
ACATGGTAGAGCAGATGCATGAAGACATTATAAGCTTGTGGGATCAATCTCTTAAGCCGTGTGTGAAGCT
GACACCGCTTTGCGTAACACTCAATTGTACGGATTTGACGAAAAATAGCACTACCAATAACTCCACCGCT
ACTAACAATACCACGAACAATAGTACCGAAAAAATGGAGATGGACAAAGGCGAGATGAAGAATTGCTCCT
TTAATATCACAACAAATATTCGAGATAAGATGCAGAAAGAATACGCTTTGCTGTACAAGCTTGACATCGT
GCCGATCGACAATGGCAAGAATAACAGCAACACCAATTATCGCCTGATTTCATGTAATACCTCAGAGATT
ACGCAATCATGTCCCAAAGTGTCATTTCAGCCCATTCCTATTCATTATTGTGCACCCGCCGGTTTTGCAA
TACTTAAGTGTAATAATAAGACCTTTAATGGAAGCGGGCCTTGTACTAATGTGTCTTCCGTGCAATGCAC
TCACGGTATCCGACCTGTTGTTTCAACCCAGCTTTTGCTGAACGGAAGTCTCGCTGAAGAAGAAATCGTG
ATTAGGTCCGCTAACTTCTCTGACAACACGAAGACTATAATTGTCCAACTTAAGGAAGCGGTCGAAATAA
ACTGTACGCGCCCGAATAATAACACGCGAAAATCAATTAACATCGGGCCTGGGCGAGCTTTTTATGCTAC
TGGCAACATAATAGGGGACATCCGCCAAGCTCATTGTAACATATCACGGACAAAGTGGAATAATACGTTG
ACAGAAATTGCTAAGAAGCTGAACAAGCAGTACGAGAATAGAACAATAGCATTTAATCAATCCTCCGGAG
GCGATCTTGAGATCGTCATGCATTCATTCAACTGCGGTGGAGAATTTTTCTATTGCAACACTTCCCAGCT
GTTCAGAGATACGTGGAACAACACTTGGAACGGCATATGGAACAACGATACGGAGGTCAACGAGACTATC
ACACTTCCGTGTAGAATCAAACAAATAATCAATATGTGGCAAGAAGTCGGGAAGGCGATGTATGCCCCGC
CAATCCGCGGCCAAATCAATTGCTCATCAAATATTACGGGACTCCTGCTCACCCGCGACGGGGGAGAAAG
CAACAAGACCATAGAGGTCTTCCGGCCCGGTGGCGGAGACATGAGGGACAACTGGAGGTCCGAGCTGTAT
AAGTACAAAGTTGTTAAGATAGAGCCCCTCGGGGTTGCTCCCACCAAAGCTAAAAGAAGAGTGGTGCAAC
GAGAGAAAAGAGCCGTCGGCTTGGGTGCCCTCTTCGTCGGATTTTTGGGAGCTGCAGGTAGCACAATGGG
TGCTGCCTCTATAACGCTGACCGTACAAGCTCGACAGCTTCTTAGTGGTATCGTTCAACAACAAAACAAT
CTCTTGCGAGCAATAGAAGCCCAACAGCATTTGCTTCAACTGACAGTATGGGGCGTTAAGCAGTTGCAAG
CGCGGGTCTTGGCGGTCGAACGATACCTGAAAGACCAGCAACTCCTGGGCTTGTGGGGATGCAGCGGCAA
ACTTATATGTACCACAGCTGTACCTTGGAACACCAGCTGGAGTAACAAGAGTTACGATTATATCTGGGAC
AACATGACGTGGATGCAATGGGAGCGCGAGATTGATAACTATACAGGAGTTATCTACAAGCTGATTGAGG
AATCCCAGAACCAACAGGAGAAAAATGAACAAGAACTTTTGGCCCTGGATAAATGGGCAAATCTGTGGAA
CTGGTTTGACATCACAAGATGGCTTTGGTACATTAAGATTTTTATTATGATCGTAGGGGGTTTGGTAGGG
CTTCGGATCGTTTTTGCTGTGCTCTCCATCGTGAACCGAGTCAGGCAGGGGTACTCACCTTTGAGCCTGC
AAACGCACTTTCCTGCGCCAAGAGGACCGGATCGACCAGAGGGAACGGAGGAGGAAGGTGGTGACCGGGA
TCGGGATCGCAGCACTCCCCTCGTGGATGGGTTCCTTGCAATAATTTGGGTAGACCTTAGGAGTTTGTTT
CTTTTCTCCTACCACCGCCTGAGAGACCTCCTCCTGATAGTGACACGGATTGTCGAACTGCTTGGTCGCA
GAGGTTGGGAGGCCCTTAAGTACTGGTGGAATCTTCTTCAGTATTGGTCCCAAGAGCTTAGGAACTCTGC
GGTCTCCTTGTTCAATGCCACAGCGATCGCAGTGGCTGAGGGAACCGACCGAGTCATTGAGGCGGTCCAA
AGAATTGGCCGGGCAATTCTTCACATACCTCGAAGAATAAGGCAGGGCTTTGAGAGAGCACTGCAGTAGT
AACTCGAGGCCGGCAAGGCCGGATCCAGACATGATAAGATACATTGATGAGTTTGGACAAACCACAACTA
GAATGCAGTGAAAAAAATGCTTTATTTGTGAAATTTGTGATGCTATTGCTTTATTTGTAACCATTATAAG
CTGCAATAAACAAGTTAACAACAACAATTGCATTCATTTTATGTTTCAGGTTCAGGGGGAGGTGTGGGAG
GTTTTTTAAAGCAAGTAAAACCTCTACAAATGTGGTATGGCTGATTATGATCCGGCTGCCTCGCGCGTTT
CGGTGATGACGGTGAAAACCTCTGACACATGCAGCTCCCGGAGACGGTCACAGCTTGTCTGTAAGCGGAT
GCCGGGAGCAGACAAGCCCGTCAGGGCGCGTCAGCGGGTGTTGGCGGGTGTCGGGGCGCAGCCATGAGGT
CGACTCTAGAGGATCGATCCCCGCCCCGGACGAACTAAACCTGACTACGACATCTCTGCCCCTTCTTCGC
GGGGCAGTGCATGTAATCCCTTCAGTTGGTTGGTACAACTTGCCAACTGGGCCCTGTTCCACATGTGACA
CGGGGGGGGACCAAACACAAAGGGGTTCTCTGACTGTAGTTGACATCCTTATAAATGGATGTGCACATTT
GCCAACACTGAGTGGCTTTCATCCTGGAGCAGACTTTGCAGTCTGTGGACTGCAACACAACATTGCCTTT
ATGTGTAACTCTTGGCTGAAGCTCTTACACCAATGCTGGGGGACATGTACCTCCCAGGGGCCCAGGAAGA
CTACGGGAGGCTACACCAACGTCAATCAGAGGGGCCTGTGTAGCTACCGATAAGCGGACCCTCAAGAGGG
CATTAGCAATAGTGTTTATAAGGCCCCCTTGTTAACCCTAAACGGGTAGCATATGCTTCCCGGGTAGTAG
TATATACTATCCAGACTAACCCTAATTCAATAGCATATGTTACCCAACGGGAAGCATATGCTATCGAATT
AGGGTTAGTAAAAGGGTCCTAAGGAACAGCGATATCTCCCACCCCATGAGCTGTCACGGTTTTATTTACA
TGGGGTCAGGATTCCACGAGGGTAGTGAACCATTTTAGTCACAAGGGCAGTGGCTGAAGATCAAGGAGCG
GGCAGTGAACTCTCCTGAATCTTCGCCTGCTTCTTCATTCTCCTTCGTTTAGCTAATAGAATAACTGCTG
AGTTGTGAACAGTAAGGTGTATGTGAGGTGCTCGAAAACAAGGTTTCAGGTGACGCCCCCAGAATAAAAT
TTGGACGGGGGGTTCAGTGGTGGCATTGTGCTATGACACCAATATAACCCTCACAAACCCCTTGGGCAAT
AAATACTAGTGTAGGAATGAAACATTCTGAATATCTTTAACAATAGAAATCCATGGGGTGGGGACAAGCC
GTAAAGACTGGATGTCCATCTCACACGAATTTATGGCTATGGGCAACACATAATCCTAGTGCAATATGAT
ACTGGGGTTATTAAGATGTGTCCCAGGCAGGGACCAAGACAGGTGAACCATGTTGTTACACTCTATTTGT
AACAAGGGGAAAGAGAGTGGACGCCGACAGCAGCGGACTCCACTGGTTGTCTCTAACACCCCCGAAAATT
AAACGGGGCTCCACGCCAATGGGGCCCATAAACAAAGACAAGTGGCCACTCTTTTTTTTGAAATTGTGGA
GTGGGGGCACGCGTCAGCCCCCACACGCCGCCCTGCGGTTTTGGACTGTAAAATAAGGGTGTAATAACTT
GGCTGATTGTAACCCCGCTAACCACTGCGGTCAAACCACTTGCCCACAAAACCACTAATGGCACCCCGGG
GAATACCTGCATAAGTAGGTGGGCGGGCCAAGATAGGGGCGCGATTGCTGCGATCTGGAGGACAAATTAC
ACACACTTGCGCCTGAGCGCCAAGCACAGGGTTGTTGGTCCTCATATTCACGAGGTCGCTGAGAGCACGG
TGGGCTAATGTTGCCATGGGTAGCATATACTACCCAAATATCTGGATAGCATATGCTATCCTAATCTATA
TCTGGGTAGCATAGGCTATCCTAATCTATATCTGGGTAGCATATGCTATCCTAATCTATATCTGGGTAGT
ATATGCTATCCTAATTTATATCTGGGTAGCATAGGCTATCCTAATCTATATCTGGGTAGCATATGCTATC
CTAATCTATATCTGGGTAGTATATGCTATCCTAATCTGTATCCGGGTAGCATATGCTATCCTAATAGAGA
TTAGGGTAGTATATGCTATCCTAATTTATATCTGGGTAGCATATACTACCCAAATATCTGGATAGCATAT
GCTATCCTAATCTATATCTGGGTAGCATATGCTATCCTAATCTATATCTGGGTAGCATAGGCTATCCTAA
TCTATATCTGGGTAGCATATGCTATCCTAATCTATATCTGGGTAGTATATGCTATCCTAATTTATATCTG
GGTAGCATAGGCTATCCTAATCTATATCTGGGTAGCATATGCTATCCTAATCTATATCTGGGTAGTATAT
GCTATCCTAATCTGTATCCGGGTAGCATATGCTATCCTCATGCATATACAGTCAGCATATGATACCCAGT
AGTAGAGTGGGAGTGCTATCCTTTGCATATGCCGCCACCTCCCAAGGGGGCGTGAATTTTCGCTGCTTGT
CCTTTTCCTGCTGGTTGCTCCCATTCTTAGGTGAATTTAAGGAGGCCAGGCTAAAGCCGTCGCATGTCTG
ATTGCTCACCAGGTAAATGTCGCTAATGTTTTCCAACGCGAGAAGGTGTTGAGCGCGGAGCTGAGTGACG
TGACAACATGGGTATGCCCAATTGCCCCATGTTGGGAGGACGAAAATGGTGACAAGACAGATGGCCAGAA
ATACACCAACAGCACGCATGATGTCTACTGGGGATTTATTCTTTAGTGCGGGGGAATACACGGCTTTTAA
TACGATTGAGGGCGTCTCCTAACAAGTTACATCACTCCTGCCCTTCCTCACCCTCATCTCCATCACCTCC
TTCATCTCCGTCATCTCCGTCATCACCCTCCGCGGCAGCCCCTTCCACCATAGGTGGAAACCAGGGAGGC
AAATCTACTCCATCGTCAAAGCTGCACACAGTCACCCTGATATTGCAGGTAGGAGCGGGCTTTGTCATAA
CAAGGTCCTTAATCGCATCCTTCAAAACCTCAGCAAATATATGAGTTTGTAAAAAGACCATGAAATAACA
GACAATGGACTCCCTTAGCGGGCCAGGTTGTGGGCCGGGTCCAGGGGCCATTCCAAAGGGGAGACGACTC
AATGGTGTAAGACGACATTGTGGAATAGCAAGGGCAGTTCCTCGCCTTAGGTTGTAAAGGGAGGTCTTAC
TACCTCCATATACGAACACACCGGCGACCCAAGTTCCTTCGTCGGTAGTCCTTTCTACGTGACTCCTAGC
CAGGAGAGCTCTTAAACCTTCTGCAATGTTCTCAAATTTCGGGTTGGAACCTCCTTGACCACGATGCTTT
CCAAACCACCCTCCTTTTTTGCGCCTGCCTCCATCACCCTGACCCCGGGGTCCAGTGCTTGGGCCTTCTC
CTGGGTCATCTGCGGGGCCCTGCTCTATCGCTCCCGGGGGCACGTCAGGCTCACCATCTGGGCCACCTTC
TTGGTGGTATTCAAAATAATCGGCTTCCCCTACAGGGTGGAAAAATGGCCTTCTACCTGGAGGGGGCCTG
CGCGGTGGAGACCCGGATGATGATGACTGACTACTGGGACTCCTGGGCCTCTTTTCTCCACGTCCACGAC
CTCTCCCCCTGGCTCTTTCACGACTTCCCCCCCTGGCTCTTTCACGTCCTCTACCCCGGCGGCCTCCACT
ACCTCCTCGACCCCGGCCTCCACTACCTCCTCGACCCCGGCCTCCACTGCCTCCTCGACCCCGGCCTCCA
CCTCCTGCTCCTGCCCCTCCTGCTCCTGCCCCTCCTCCTGCTCCTGCCCCTCCTGCCCCTCCTGCTCCTG
CCCCTCCTGCCCCTCCTGCTCCTGCCCCTCCTGCCCCTCCTGCTCCTGCCCCTCCTGCCCCTCCTCCTGC
TCCTGCCCCTCCTGCCCCTCCTCCTGCTCCTGCCCCTCCTGCCCCTCCTGCTCCTGCCCCTCCTGCCCCT
CCTGCTCCTGCCCCTCCTGCCCCTCCTGCTCCTGCCCCTCCTGCTCCTGCCCCTCCTGCTCCTGCCCCTC
CTGCTCCTGCCCCTCCTGCCCCTCCTGCCCCTCCTCCTGCTCCTGCCCCTCCTGCTCCTGCCCCTCCTGC
CCCTCCTGCCCCTCCTGCTCCTGCCCCTCCTCCTGCTCCTGCCCCTCCTGCCCCTCCTGCCCCTCCTCCT
GCTCCTGCCCCTCCTGCCCCTCCTCCTGCTCCTGCCCCTCCTCCTGCTCCTGCCCCTCCTGCCCCTCCTG
CCCCTCCTCCTGCTCCTGCCCCTCCTGCCCCTCCTCCTGCTCCTGCCCCTCCTCCTGCTCCTGCCCCTCC
TGCCCCTCCTGCCCCTCCTCCTGCTCCTGCCCCTCCTCCTGCTCCTGCCCCTCCTGCCCCTCCTGCCCCT
CCTGCCCCTCCTCCTGCTCCTGCCCCTCCTCCTGCTCCTGCCCCTCCTGCTCCTGCCCCTCCCGCTCCTG
CTCCTGCTCCTGTTCCACCGTGGGTCCCTTTGCAGCCAATGCAACTTGGACGTTTTTGGGGTCTCCGGAC
ACCATCTCTATGTCTTGGCCCTGATCCTGAGCCGCCCGGGGCTCCTGGTCTTCCGCCTCCTCGTCCTCGT
CCTCTTCCCCGTCCTCGTCCATGGTTATCACCCCCTCTTCTTTGAGGTCCACTGCCGCCGGAGCCTTCTG
GTCCAGATGTGTCTCCCTTCTCTCCTAGGCCATTTCCAGGTCCTGTACCTGGCCCCTCGTCAGACATGAT
TCACACTAAAAGAGATCAATAGACATCTTTATTAGACGACGCTCAGTGAATACAGGGAGTGCAGACTCCT
GCCCCCTCCAACAGCCCCCCCACCCTCATCCCCTTCATGGTCGCTGTCAGACAGATCCAGGTCTGAAAAT
TCCCCATCCTCCGAACCATCCTCGTCCTCATCACCAATTACTCGCAGCCCGGAAAACTCCCGCTGAACAT
CCTCAAGATTTGCGTCCTGAGCCTCAAGCCAGGCCTCAAATTCCTCGTCCCCCTTTTTGCTGGACGGTAG
GGATGGGGATTCTCGGGACCCCTCCTCTTCCTCTTCAAGGTCACCAGACAGAGATGCTACTGGGGCAACG
GAAGAAAAGCTGGGTGCGGCCTGTGAGGATCAGCTTATCGATGATAAGCTGTCAAACATGAGAATTCTTG
AAGACGAAAGGGCCTCGTGATACGCCTATTTTTATAGGTTAATGTCATGATAATAATGGTTTCTTAGACG
TCAGGTGGCACTTTTCGGGGAAATGTGCGCGGAACCCCTATTTGTTTATTTTTCTAAATACATTCAAATA
TGTATCCGCTCATGAGACAATAACCCTGATAAATGCTTCAATAATATTGAAAAAGGAAGAGTATGAGTAT
TCAACATTTCCGTGTCGCCCTTATTCCCTTTTTTGCGGCATTTTGCCTTCCTGTTTTTGCTCACCCAGAA
ACGCTGGTGAAAGTAAAAGATGCTGAAGATCAGTTGGGTGCACGAGTGGGTTACATCGAACTGGATCTCA
ACAGCGGTAAGATCCTTGAGAGTTTTCGCCCCGAAGAACGTTTTCCAATGATGAGCACTTTTAAAGTTCT
GCTATGTGGCGCGGTATTATCCCGTGTTGACGCCGGGCAAGAGCAACTCGGTCGCCGCATACACTATTCT
CAGAATGACTTGGTTGAGTACTCACCAGTCACAGAAAAGCATCTTACGGATGGCATGACAGTAAGAGAAT
TATGCAGTGCTGCCATAACCATGAGTGATAACACTGCGGCCAACTTACTTCTGACAACGATCGGAGGACC
GAAGGAGCTAACCGCTTTTTTGCACAACATGGGGGATCATGTAACTCGCCTTGATCGTTGGGAACCGGAG
CTGAATGAAGCCATACCAAACGACGAGCGTGACACCACGATGCCTGCAGCAATGGCAACAACGTTGCGCA
AACTATTAACTGGCGAACTACTTACTCTAGCTTCCCGGCAACAATTAATAGACTGGATGGAGGCGGATAA
AGTTGCAGGACCACTTCTGCGCTCGGCCCTTCCGGCTGGCTGGTTTATTGCTGATAAATCTGGAGCCGGT
GAGCGTGGGTCTCGCGGTATCATTGCAGCACTGGGGCCAGATGGTAAGCCCTCCCGTATCGTAGTTATCT
ACACGACGGGGAGTCAGGCAACTATGGATGAACGAAATAGACAGATCGCTGAGATAGGTGCCTCACTGAT
TAAGCATTGGTAACTGTCAGACCAAGTTTACTCATATATACTTTAGATTGATTTAAAACTTCATTTTTAA
TTTAAAAGGATCTAGGTGAAGATCCTTTTTGATAATCTCATGACCAAAATCCCTTAACGTGAGTTTTCGT
TCCACTGAGCGTCAGACCCCGTAGAAAAGATCAAAGGATCTTCTTGAGATCCTTTTTTTCTGCGCGTAAT
CTGCTGCTTGCAAACAAAAAAACCACCGCTACCAGCGGTGGTTTGTTTGCCGGATCAAGAGCTACCAACT
CTTTTTCCGAAGGTAACTGGCTTCAGCAGAGCGCAGATACCAAATACTGTCCTTCTAGTGTAGCCGTAGT
TAGGCCACCACTTCAAGAACTCTGTAGCACCGCCTACATACCTCGCTCTGCTAATCCTGTTACCAGTGGC
TGCTGCCAGTGGCGATAAGTCGTGTCTTACCGGGTTGGACTCAAGACGATAGTTACCGGATAAGGCGCAG
CGGTCGGGCTGAACGGGGGGTTCGTGCACACAGCCCAGCTTGGAGCGAACGACCTACACCGAACTGAGAT
ACCTACAGCGTGAGCTATGAGAAAGCGCCACGCTTCCCGAAGGGAGAAAGGCGGACAGGTATCCGGTAAG
CGGCAGGGTCGGAACAGGAGAGCGCACGAGGGAGCTTCCAGGGGGAAACGCCTGGTATCTTTATAGTCCT
GTCGGGTTTCGCCACCTCTGACTTGAGCGTCGATTTTTGTGATGCTCGTCAGGGGGGCGGAGCCTATGGA
AAAACGCCAGCAACGCGGCCTTTTTACGGTTCCTGGCCTTTTGCTGGCCTTGAAGCTGTCCCTGATGGTC
GTCATCTACCTGCCTGGACAGCATGGCCTGCAACGCGGGCATCCCGATGCCGCCGGAAGCGAGAAGAATC
ATAATGGGGAAGGCCATCCAGCCTCGCGTCGCGAACGCCAGCAAGACGTAGCCCAGCGCGTCGGCCCCGA
GATGCGCCGCGTGCGGCTGCTGGAGATGGCGGACGCGATGGATATGTTCTGCCAAGGGTTGGTTTGCGCA
TTCACAGTTCTCCGCAAGAATTGATTGGCTCCAATTCTTGGAGTGGTGAATCCGTTAGCGAGGTGCCGCC
CTGCTTCATCCCCGTGGCCCGTTGCTCGCGTTTGCTGGCGGTGTCCCCGGAAGAAATATATTTGCATGTC
TTTAGTTCTATGATGACACAAACCCCGCCCAGCGTCTTGTCATTGGCGAATTCGAACACGCAGATGCAGT
CGGGGCGGCGCGGTCCGAGGTCCACTTCGCATATTAAGGTGACGCGTGTGGCCTCGAACACCGAGCGACC
CTGCAGCGACCCGCTTAACAGCGTCAACAGCGTGCCGCAGATCCCGGGGGGCAATGAGATATGAAAAAGC
CTGAACTCACCGCGACGTCTGTCGAGAAGTTTCTGATCGAAAAGTTCGACAGCGTCTCCGACCTGATGCA
GCTCTCGGAGGGCGAAGAATCTCGTGCTTTCAGCTTCGATGTAGGAGGGCGTGGATATGTCCTGCGGGTA
AATAGCTGCGCCGATGGTTTCTACAAAGATCGTTATGTTTATCGGCACTTTGCATCGGCCGCGCTCCCGA
TTCCGGAAGTGCTTGACATTGGGGAATTCAGCGAGAGCCTGACCTATTGCATCTCCCGCCGTGCACAGGG
TGTCACGTTGCAAGACCTGCCTGAAACCGAACTGCCCGCTGTTCTGCAGCCGGTCGCGGAGGCCATGGAT
GCGATCGCTGCGGCCGATCTTAGCCAGACGAGCGGGTTCGGCCCATTCGGACCGCAAGGAATCGGTCAAT
ACACTACATGGCGTGATTTCATATGCGCGATTGCTGATCCCCATGTGTATCACTGGCAAACTGTGATGGA
CGACACCGTCAGTGCGTCCGTCGCGCAGGCTCTCGATGAGCTGATGCTTTGGGCCGAGGACTGCCCCGAA
GTCCGGCACCTCGTGCACGCGGATTTCGGCTCCAACAATGTCCTGACGGACAATGGCCGCATAACAGCGG
TCATTGACTGGAGCGAGGCGATGTTCGGGGATTCCCAATACGAGGTCGCCAACATCTTCTTCTGGAGGCC
GTGGTTGGCTTGTATGGAGCAGCAGACGCGCTACTTCGAGCGGAGGCATCCGGAGCTTGCAGGATCGCCG
CGGCTCCGGGCGTATATGCTCCGCATTGGTCTTGACCAACTCTATCAGAGCTTGGTTGACGGCAATTTCG
ATGATGCAGCTTGGGCGCAGGGTCGATGCGACGCAATCGTCCGATCCGGAGCCGGGACTGTCGGGCGTAC
ACAAATCGCCCGCAGAAGCGCGGCCGTCTGGACCGATGGCTGTGTAGAAGTACTCGCCGATAGTGGAAAC
CGACGCCCCAGCACTCGTCCGGATCGGGAGATGGGGGAGGCTAACTGAAACACGGAAGGAGACAATACCG
GAAGGAACCCGCGCTATGACGGCAATAAAAAGACAGAATAAAACGCACGGGTGTTGGGTCGTTTGTTCAT
AAACGCGGGGTTCGGTCCCAGGGCTGGCACTCTGTCGATACCCCACCGAGACCCCATTGGGGCCAATACG
CCCGCGTTTCTTCCTTTTCCCCACCCCACCCCCCAAGTTCGGGTGAAGGCCCAGGGCTCGCAGCCAACGT
CGGGGCGGCAGGCCCTGCCATAGCCACTGGCCCCGTGGGTTAGGGACGGGGTCCCCCATGGGGAATGGTT
TATGGTTCGTGGGGGTTATTATTTTGGGCGTTGCGTGGGGTCAGGTCCACGACTGGACTGAGCAGACAGA
CCCATGGTTTTTGGATGGCCTGGGCATGGACCGCATGTACTGGCGCGACACGAACACCGGGCGTCTGTGG
CTGCCAAACACCCCCGACCCCCAAAAACCACCGCGCGGATTTCTGGCGTGCCAAGCTAGTCGACCAATTC
TCATGTTTGACAGCTTATCATCGCAGATCCGGGCAACGTTGTTGCCATTGCTGCAGGCGCAGAACTGGTA
GGTATGGAAGATCTATACATTGAATCAATATTGGCAATTAGCCATATTAGTCATTGGTTATATAGCATAA
ATCAATATTGGCTATTGGCCATTGCATACGTTGTATCTATATCATAATATGTACATTTATATTGGCTCAT
GTCCAATATGACCGCCATGTTGACATTGATTATTGACTAGTTATTAATAGTAATCAATTACGGGGTCATT
AGTTCATAGCCCATATATGGAGTTCCGCGTTACATAACTTACGGTAAATGGCCCGCCTGGCTGACCGCCC
AACGACCCCCGCCCATTGACGTCAATAATGACGTATGTTCCCATAGTAACGCCAATAGGGACTTTCCATT
GACGTCAATGGGTGGAGTATTTACGGTAAACTGCCCACTTGGCAGTACATCAAGTGTATCATATGCCAAG
TCCGCCCCCTATTGACGTCAATGACGGTAAATGGCCCGCCTGGCATTATGCCCAGTACATGACCTTACGG
GACTTTCCTACTTGGCAGTACATCTACGTATTAGTCATCGCTATTACCATGGTGATGCGGTTTTGGCAGT
ACACCAATGGGCGTGGATAGCGGTTTGACTCACGGGGATTTCCAAGTCTCCACCCCATTGACGTCAATGG
GAGTTTGTTTTGGCACCAAAATCAACGGGACTTTCCAAAATGTCGTAATAACCCCGCCCCGTTGACGCAA
ATGGGCGGTAGGCGTGTACGGTGGGAGGTCTATATAAGCAGAGCTCGTTTAGTGAACCGTCAGATCTCTA
GAAGCTGGGTACCAGCTGCTAGC
