>Addgene plasmid #123246 | pCEP4-B41gp160-V200E | addgene partial sequence | sequence record 239629 | Addgene Partial NGS Result
TCCTGCTCCTGTTCCACCGTGGGTCCCTTTGCAGCCAATGCAACTTGGACGTTTTTGGGGTCTCCGGACA
CCATCTCTATGTCTTGGCCCTGATCCTGAGCCGCCCGGGGCTCCTGGTCTTCCGCCTCCTCGTCCTCGTC
CTCTTCCCCGTCCTCGTCCATGGTTATCACCCCCTCTTCTTTGAGGTCCACTGCCGCCGGAGCCTTCTGG
TCCAGATGTGTCTCCCTTCTCTCCTAGGCCATTTCCAGGTCCTGTACCTGGCCCCTCGTCAGACATGATT
CACACTAAAAGAGATCAATAGACATCTTTATTAGACGACGCTCAGTGAATACAGGGAGTGCAGACTCCTG
CCCCCTCCAACAGCCCCCCCACCCTCATCCCCTTCATGGTCGCTGTCAGACAGATCCAGGTCTGAAAATT
CCCCATCCTCCGAACCATCCTCGTCCTCATCACCAATTACTCGCAGCCCGGAAAACTCCCGCTGAACATC
CTCAAGATTTGCGTCCTGAGCCTCAAGCCAGGCCTCAAATTCCTCGTCCCCCTTTTTGCTGGACGGTAGG
GATGGGGATTCTCGGGACCCCTCCTCTTCCTCTTCAAGGTCACCAGACAGAGATGCTACTGGGGCAACGG
AAGAAAAGCTGGGTGCGGCCTGTGAGGATCAGCTTATCGATGATAAGCTGTCAAACATGAGAATTCTTGA
AGACGAAAGGGCCTCGTGATACGCCTATTTTTATAGGTTAATGTCATGATAATAATGGTTTCTTAGACGT
CAGGTGGCACTTTTCGGGGAAATGTGCGCGGAACCCCTATTTGTTTATTTTTCTAAATACATTCAAATAT
GTATCCGCTCATGAGACAATAACCCTGATAAATGCTTCAATAATATTGAAAAAGGAAGAGTATGAGTATT
CAACATTTCCGTGTCGCCCTTATTCCCTTTTTTGCGGCATTTTGCCTTCCTGTTTTTGCTCACCCAGAAA
CGCTGGTGAAAGTAAAAGATGCTGAAGATCAGTTGGGTGCACGAGTGGGTTACATCGAACTGGATCTCAA
CAGCGGTAAGATCCTTGAGAGTTTTCGCCCCGAAGAACGTTTTCCAATGATGAGCACTTTTAAAGTTCTG
CTATGTGGCGCGGTATTATCCCGTGTTGACGCCGGGCAAGAGCAACTCGGTCGCCGCATACACTATTCTC
AGAATGACTTGGTTGAGTACTCACCAGTCACAGAAAAGCATCTTACGGATGGCATGACAGTAAGAGAATT
ATGCAGTGCTGCCATAACCATGAGTGATAACACTGCGGCCAACTTACTTCTGACAACGATCGGAGGACCG
AAGGAGCTAACCGCTTTTTTGCACAACATGGGGGATCATGTAACTCGCCTTGATCGTTGGGAACCGGAGC
TGAATGAAGCCATACCAAACGACGAGCGTGACACCACGATGCCTGCAGCAATGGCAACAACGTTGCGCAA
ACTATTAACTGGCGAACTACTTACTCTAGCTTCCCGGCAACAATTAATAGACTGGATGGAGGCGGATAAA
GTTGCAGGACCACTTCTGCGCTCGGCCCTTCCGGCTGGCTGGTTTATTGCTGATAAATCTGGAGCCGGTG
AGCGTGGGTCTCGCGGTATCATTGCAGCACTGGGGCCAGATGGTAAGCCCTCCCGTATCGTAGTTATCTA
CACGACGGGGAGTCAGGCAACTATGGATGAACGAAATAGACAGATCGCTGAGATAGGTGCCTCACTGATT
AAGCATTGGTAACTGTCAGACCAAGTTTACTCATATATACTTTAGATTGATTTAAAACTTCATTTTTAAT
TTAAAAGGATCTAGGTGAAGATCCTTTTTGATAATCTCATGACCAAAATCCCTTAACGTGAGTTTTCGTT
CCACTGAGCGTCAGACCCCGTAGAAAAGATCAAAGGATCTTCTTGAGATCCTTTTTTTCTGCGCGTAATC
TGCTGCTTGCAAACAAAAAAACCACCGCTACCAGCGGTGGTTTGTTTGCCGGATCAAGAGCTACCAACTC
TTTTTCCGAAGGTAACTGGCTTCAGCAGAGCGCAGATACCAAATACTGTCCTTCTAGTGTAGCCGTAGTT
AGGCCACCACTTCAAGAACTCTGTAGCACCGCCTACATACCTCGCTCTGCTAATCCTGTTACCAGTGGCT
GCTGCCAGTGGCGATAAGTCGTGTCTTACCGGGTTGGACTCAAGACGATAGTTACCGGATAAGGCGCAGC
GGTCGGGCTGAACGGGGGGTTCGTGCACACAGCCCAGCTTGGAGCGAACGACCTACACCGAACTGAGATA
CCTACAGCGTGAGCTATGAGAAAGCGCCACGCTTCCCGAAGGGAGAAAGGCGGACAGGTATCCGGTAAGC
GGCAGGGTCGGAACAGGAGAGCGCACGAGGGAGCTTCCAGGGGGAAACGCCTGGTATCTTTATAGTCCTG
TCGGGTTTCGCCACCTCTGACTTGAGCGTCGATTTTTGTGATGCTCGTCAGGGGGGCGGAGCCTATGGAA
AAACGCCAGCAACGCGGCCTTTTTACGGTTCCTGGCCTTTTGCTGGCCTTGAAGCTGTCCCTGATGGTCG
TCATCTACCTGCCTGGACAGCATGGCCTGCAACGCGGGCATCCCGATGCCGCCGGAAGCGAGAAGAATCA
TAATGGGGAAGGCCATCCAGCCTCGCGTCGCGAACGCCAGCAAGACGTAGCCCAGCGCGTCGGCCCCGAG
ATGCGCCGCGTGCGGCTGCTGGAGATGGCGGACGCGATGGATATGTTCTGCCAAGGGTTGGTTTGCGCAT
TCACAGTTCTCCGCAAGAATTGATTGGCTCCAATTCTTGGAGTGGTGAATCCGTTAGCGAGGTGCCGCCC
TGCTTCATCCCCGTGGCCCGTTGCTCGCGTTTGCTGGCGGTGTCCCCGGAAGAAATATATTTGCATGTCT
TTAGTTCTATGATGACACAAACCCCGCCCAGCGTCTTGTCATTGGCGAATTCGAACACGCAGATGCAGTC
GGGGCGGCGCGGTCCGAGGTCCACTTCGCATATTAAGGTGACGCGTGTGGCCTCGAACACCGAGCGACCC
TGCAGCGACCCGCTTAACAGCGTCAACAGCGTGCCGCAGATCCCGGGGGGCAATGAGATATGAAAAAGCC
TGAACTCACCGCGACGTCTGTCGAGAAGTTTCTGATCGAAAAGTTCGACAGCGTCTCCGACCTGATGCAG
CTCTCGGAGGGCGAAGAATCTCGTGCTTTCAGCTTCGATGTAGGAGGGCGTGGATATGTCCTGCGGGTAA
ATAGCTGCGCCGATGGTTTCTACAAAGATCGTTATGTTTATCGGCACTTTGCATCGGCCGCGCTCCCGAT
TCCGGAAGTGCTTGACATTGGGGAATTCAGCGAGAGCCTGACCTATTGCATCTCCCGCCGTGCACAGGGT
GTCACGTTGCAAGACCTGCCTGAAACCGAACTGCCCGCTGTTCTGCAGCCGGTCGCGGAGGCCATGGATG
CGATCGCTGCGGCCGATCTTAGCCAGACGAGCGGGTTCGGCCCATTCGGACCGCAAGGAATCGGTCAATA
CACTACATGGCGTGATTTCATATGCGCGATTGCTGATCCCCATGTGTATCACTGGCAAACTGTGATGGAC
GACACCGTCAGTGCGTCCGTCGCGCAGGCTCTCGATGAGCTGATGCTTTGGGCCGAGGACTGCCCCGAAG
TCCGGCACCTCGTGCACGCGGATTTCGGCTCCAACAATGTCCTGACGGACAATGGCCGCATAACAGCGGT
CATTGACTGGAGCGAGGCGATGTTCGGGGATTCCCAATACGAGGTCGCCAACATCTTCTTCTGGAGGCCG
TGGTTGGCTTGTATGGAGCAGCAGACGCGCTACTTCGAGCGGAGGCATCCGGAGCTTGCAGGATCGCCGC
GGCTCCGGGCGTATATGCTCCGCATTGGTCTTGACCAACTCTATCAGAGCTTGGTTGACGGCAATTTCGA
TGATGCAGCTTGGGCGCAGGGTCGATGCGACGCAATCGTCCGATCCGGAGCCGGGACTGTCGGGCGTACA
CAAATCGCCCGCAGAAGCGCGGCCGTCTGGACCGATGGCTGTGTAGAAGTACTCGCCGATAGTGGAAACC
GACGCCCCAGCACTCGTCCGGATCGGGAGATGGGGGAGGCTAACTGAAACACGGAAGGAGACAATACCGG
AAGGAACCCGCGCTATGACGGCAATAAAAAGACAGAATAAAACGCACGGGTGTTGGGTCGTTTGTTCATA
AACGCGGGGTTCGGTCCCAGGGCTGGCACTCTGTCGATACCCCACCGAGACCCCATTGGGGCCAATACGC
CCGCGTTTCTTCCTTTTCCCCACCCCACCCCCCAAGTTCGGGTGAAGGCCCAGGGCTCGCAGCCAACGTC
GGGGCGGCAGGCCCTGCCATAGCCACTGGCCCCGTGGGTTAGGGACGGGGTCCCCCATGGGGAATGGTTT
ATGGTTCGTGGGGGTTATTATTTTGGGCGTTGCGTGGGGTCAGGTCCACGACTGGACTGAGCAGACAGAC
CCATGGTTTTTGGATGGCCTGGGCATGGACCGCATGTACTGGCGCGACACGAACACCGGGCGTCTGTGGC
TGCCAAACACCCCCGACCCCCAAAAACCACCGCGCGGATTTCTGGCGTGCCAAGCTAGTCGACCAATTCT
CATGTTTGACAGCTTATCATCGCAGATCCGGGCAACGTTGTTGCCATTGCTGCAGGCGCAGAACTGGTAG
GTATGGAAGATCTATACATTGAATCAATATTGGCAATTAGCCATATTAGTCATTGGTTATATAGCATAAA
TCAATATTGGCTATTGGCCATTGCATACGTTGTATCTATATCATAATATGTACATTTATATTGGCTCATG
TCCAATATGACCGCCATGTTGACATTGATTATTGACTAGTTATTAATAGTAATCAATTACGGGGTCATTA
GTTCATAGCCCATATATGGAGTTCCGCGTTACATAACTTACGGTAAATGGCCCGCCTGGCTGACCGCCCA
ACGACCCCCGCCCATTGACGTCAATAATGACGTATGTTCCCATAGTAACGCCAATAGGGACTTTCCATTG
ACGTCAATGGGTGGAGTATTTACGGTAAACTGCCCACTTGGCAGTACATCAAGTGTATCATATGCCAAGT
CCGCCCCCTATTGACGTCAATGACGGTAAATGGCCCGCCTGGCATTATGCCCAGTACATGACCTTACGGG
ACTTTCCTACTTGGCAGTACATCTACGTATTAGTCATCGCTATTACCATGGTGATGCGGTTTTGGCAGTA
CACCAATGGGCGTGGATAGCGGTTTGACTCACGGGGATTTCCAAGTCTCCACCCCATTGACGTCAATGGG
AGTTTGTTTTGGCACCAAAATCAACGGGACTTTCCAAAATGTCGTAATAACCCCGCCCCGTTGACGCAAA
TGGGCGGTAGGCGTGTACGGTGGGAGGTCTATATAAGCAGAGCTCGTTTAGTGAACCGTCAGATCTCTAG
AAGCTGGGTACCAGCTGCTAGCGCCACCATGCCAATGGGTAGTCTTCAGCCTCTCGCCACCTTGTATCTG
CTCGGTATGCTGGTTGCCAGCGTTCTGGCTAACTTGTGGGTGACCGTATACTACGGGGTCCCGGTATGGA
AGGAGGCAAACACTACACTCTTCTGTGCTTCCGACGCAAAGGGGTATGATACGGAGAAGCATAATGTCTG
GGCGACACATGCATGTGTGCCTACAGACCCAAACCCGCAGGAAGTCCTCCTTGGTAATAACGTGACCGAG
AACTTTAATATGTGGAAAAATAACATGGTAGAGCAGATGCATGAAGACATTATAAGCTTGTGGGATCAAT
CTCTTAAGCCGTGTGTGAAGCTGACACCGCTTTGCGTAACACTCAATTGTACGGATTTGACGAAAAATAG
CACTACCAATAACTCCACCGCTACTAACAATACCACGAACAATAGTACCGAAAAAATGGAGATGGACAAA
GGCGAGATGAAGAATTGCTCCTTTAATATCACAACAAATATTCGAGATAAGATGCAGAAAGAATACGCTT
TGCTGTACAAGCTTGACATCGTGCCGATCGACAATGGCAAGAATAACAGCAACACCAATTATCGCCTGAT
TTCATGTAATACCTCAGAGATTACGCAATCATGTCCCAAAGTGTCATTTCAGCCCATTCCTATTCATTAT
TGTGCACCCGCCGGTTTTGCAATACTTAAGTGTAATAATAAGACCTTTAATGGAAGCGGGCCTTGTACTA
ATGTGTCTTCCGTGCAATGCACTCACGGTATCCGACCTGTTGTTTCAACCCAGCTTTTGCTGAACGGAAG
TCTCGCTGAAGAAGAAATCGTGATTAGGTCCGCTAACTTCTCTGACAACACGAAGACTATAATTGTCCAA
CTTAAGGAAGCGGTCGAAATAAACTGTACGCGCCCGAATAATAACACGCGAAAATCAATTAACATCGGGC
CTGGGCGAGCTTTTTATGCTACTGGCAACATAATAGGGGACATCCGCCAAGCTCATTGTAACATATCACG
GACAAAGTGGAATAATACGTTGACAGAAATTGCTAAGAAGCTGAACAAGCAGTACGAGAATAGAACAATA
GCATTTAATCAATCCTCCGGAGGCGATCTTGAGATCGTCATGCATTCATTCAACTGCGGTGGAGAATTTT
TCTATTGCAACACTTCCCAGCTGTTCAGAGATACGTGGAACAACACTTGGAACGGCATATGGAACAACGA
TACGGAGGTCAACGAGACTATCACACTTCCGTGTAGAATCAAACAAATAATCAATATGTGGCAAGAAGTC
GGGAAGGCGATGTATGCCCCGCCAATCCGCGGCCAAATCAATTGCTCATCAAATATTACGGGACTCCTGC
TCACCCGCGACGGGGGAGAAAGCAACAAGACCATAGAGGTCTTCCGGCCCGGTGGCGGAGACATGAGGGA
CAACTGGAGGTCCGAGCTGTATAAGTACAAAGTTGTTAAGATAGAGCCCCTCGGGGTTGCTCCCACCAAA
GCTAAAAGAAGAGTGGTGCAACGAGAGAAAAGAGCCGTCGGCTTGGGTGCCCTCTTCGTCGGATTTTTGG
GAGCTGCAGGTAGCACAATGGGTGCTGCCTCTATAACGCTGACCGTACAAGCTCGACAGCTTCTTAGTGG
TATCGTTCAACAACAAAACAATCTCTTGCGAGCAATAGAAGCCCAACAGCATTTGCTTCAACTGACAGTA
TGGGGCGTTAAGCAGTTGCAAGCGCGGGTCTTGGCGGTCGAACGATACCTGAAAGACCAGCAACTCCTGG
GCTTGTGGGGATGCAGCGGCAAACTTATATGTACCACAGCTGTACCTTGGAACACCAGCTGGAGTAACAA
GAGTTACGATTATATCTGGGACAACATGACGTGGATGCAATGGGAGCGCGAGATTGATAACTATACAGGA
GTTATCTACAAGCTGATTGAGGAATCCCAGAACCAACAGGAGAAAAATGAACAAGAACTTTTGGCCCTGG
ATAAATGGGCAAATCTGTGGAACTGGTTTGACATCACAAGATGGCTTTGGTACATTAAGATTTTTATTAT
GATCGTAGGGGGTTTGGTAGGGCTTCGGATCGTTTTTGCTGTGCTCTCCATCGTGAACCGAGTCAGGCAG
GGGTACTCACCTTTGAGCCTGCAAACGCACTTTCCTGCGCCAAGAGGACCGGATCGACCAGAGGGAACGG
AGGAGGAAGGTGGTGACCGGGATCGGGATCGCAGCACTCCCCTCGTGGATGGGTTCCTTGCAATAATTTG
GGTAGACCTTAGGAGTTTGTTTCTTTTCTCCTACCACCGCCTGAGAGACCTCCTCCTGATAGTGACACGG
ATTGTCGAACTGCTTGGTCGCAGAGGTTGGGAGGCCCTTAAGTACTGGTGGAATCTTCTTCAGTATTGGT
CCCAAGAGCTTAGGAACTCTGCGGTCTCCTTGTTCAATGCCACAGCGATCGCAGTGGCTGAGGGAACCGA
CCGAGTCATTGAGGCGGTCCAAAGAATTGGCCGGGCAATTCTTCACATACCTCGAAGAATAAGGCAGGGC
TTTGAGAGAGCACTGCAGTAGTAACTCGAGGCCGGCAAGGCCGGATCCAGACATGATAAGATACATTGAT
GAGTTTGGACAAACCACAACTAGAATGCAGTGAAAAAAATGCTTTATTTGTGAAATTTGTGATGCTATTG
CTTTATTTGTAACCATTATAAGCTGCAATAAACAAGTTAACAACAACAATTGCATTCATTTTATGTTTCA
GGTTCAGGGGGAGGTGTGGGAGGTTTTTTAAAGCAAGTAAAACCTCTACAAATGTGGTATGGCTGATTAT
GATCCGGCTGCCTCGCGCGTTTCGGTGATGACGGTGAAAACCTCTGACACATGCAGCTCCCGGAGACGGT
CACAGCTTGTCTGTAAGCGGATGCCGGGAGCAGACAAGCCCGTCAGGGCGCGTCAGCGGGTGTTGGCGGG
TGTCGGGGCGCAGCCATGAGGTCGACTCTAGAGGATCGATCCCCGCCCCGGACGAACTAAACCTGACTAC
GACATCTCTGCCCCTTCTTCGCGGGGCAGTGCATGTAATCCCTTCAGTTGGTTGGTACAACTTGCCAACT
GGGCCCTGTTCCACATGTGACACGGGGGGGGACCAAACACAAAGGGGTTCTCTGACTGTAGTTGACATCC
TTATAAATGGATGTGCACATTTGCCAACACTGAGTGGCTTTCATCCTGGAGCAGACTTTGCAGTCTGTGG
ACTGCAACACAACATTGCCTTTATGTGTAACTCTTGGCTGAAGCTCTTACACCAATGCTGGGGGACATGT
ACCTCCCAGGGGCCCAGGAAGACTACGGGAGGCTACACCAACGTCAATCAGAGGGGCCTGTGTAGCTACC
GATAAGCGGACCCTCAAGAGGGCATTAGCAATAGTGTTTATAAGGCCCCCTTGTTAACCCTAAACGGGTA
GCATATGCTTCCCGGGTAGTAGTATATACTATCCAGACTAACCCTAATTCAATAGCATATGTTACCCAAC
GGGAAGCATATGCTATCGAATTAGGGTTAGTAAAAGGGTCCTAAGGAACAGCGATATCTCCCACCCCATG
AGCTGTCACGGTTTTATTTACATGGGGTCAGGATTCCACGAGGGTAGTGAACCATTTTAGTCACAAGGGC
AGTGGCTGAAGATCAAGGAGCGGGCAGTGAACTCTCCTGAATCTTCGCCTGCTTCTTCATTCTCCTTCGT
TTAGCTAATAGAATAACTGCTGAGTTGTGAACAGTAAGGTGTATGTGAGGTGCTCGAAAACAAGGTTTCA
GGTGACGCCCCCAGAATAAAATTTGGACGGGGGGTTCAGTGGTGGCATTGTGCTATGACACCAATATAAC
CCTCACAAACCCCTTGGGCAATAAATACTAGTGTAGGAATGAAACATTCTGAATATCTTTAACAATAGAA
ATCCATGGGGTGGGGACAAGCCGTAAAGACTGGATGTCCATCTCACACGAATTTATGGCTATGGGCAACA
CATAATCCTAGTGCAATATGATACTGGGGTTATTAAGATGTGTCCCAGGCAGGGACCAAGACAGGTGAAC
CATGTTGTTACACTCTATTTGTAACAAGGGGAAAGAGAGTGGACGCCGACAGCAGCGGACTCCACTGGTT
GTCTCTAACACCCCCGAAAATTAAACGGGGCTCCACGCCAATGGGGCCCATAAACAAAGACAAGTGGCCA
CTCTTTTTTTTGAAATTGTGGAGTGGGGGCACGCGTCAGCCCCCACACGCCGCCCTGCGGTTTTGGACTG
TAAAATAAGGGTGTAATAACTTGGCTGATTGTAACCCCGCTAACCACTGCGGTCAAACCACTTGCCCACA
AAACCACTAATGGCACCCCGGGGAATACCTGCATAAGTAGGTGGGCGGGCCAAGATAGGGGCGCGATTGC
TGCGATCTGGAGGACAAATTACACACACTTGCGCCTGAGCGCCAAGCACAGGGTTGTTGGTCCTCATATT
CACGAGGTCGCTGAGAGCACGGTGGGCTAATGTTGCCATGGGTAGCATATACTACCCAAATATCTGGATA
GCATATGCTATCCTAATCTATATCTGGGTAGCATAGGCTATCCTAATCTATATCTGGGTAGCATATGCTA
TCCTAATCTATATCTGGGTAGTATATGCTATCCTAATTTATATCTGGGTAGCATAGGCTATCCTAATCTA
TATCTGGGTAGCATATGCTATCCTAATCTATATCTGGGTAGTATATGCTATCCTAATCTGTATCCGGGTA
GCATATGCTATCCTAATAGAGATTAGGGTAGTATATGCTATCCTAATTTATATCTGGGTAGCATATACTA
CCCAAATATCTGGATAGCATATGCTATCCTAATCTATATCTGGGTAGCATATGCTATCCTAATCTATATC
TGGGTAGCATAGGCTATCCTAATCTATATCTGGGTAGCATATGCTATCCTAATCTATATCTGGGTAGTAT
ATGCTATCCTAATTTATATCTGGGTAGCATAGGCTATCCTAATCTATATCTGGGTAGCATATGCTATCCT
AATCTATATCTGGGTAGTATATGCTATCCTAATCTGTATCCGGGTAGCATATGCTATCCTCATGCATATA
CAGTCAGCATATGATACCCAGTAGTAGAGTGGGAGTGCTATCCTTTGCATATGCCGCCACCTCCCAAGGG
GGCGTGAATTTTCGCTGCTTGTCCTTTTCCTGCTGGTTGCTCCCATTCTTAGGTGAATTTAAGGAGGCCA
GGCTAAAGCCGTCGCATGTCTGATTGCTCACCAGGTAAATGTCGCTAATGTTTTCCAACGCGAGAAGGTG
TTGAGCGCGGAGCTGAGTGACGTGACAACATGGGTATGCCCAATTGCCCCATGTTGGGAGGACGAAAATG
GTGACAAGACAGATGGCCAGAAATACACCAACAGCACGCATGATGTCTACTGGGGATTTATTCTTTAGTG
CGGGGGAATACACGGCTTTTAATACGATTGAGGGCGTCTCCTAACAAGTTACATCACTCCTGCCCTTCCT
CACCCTCATCTCCATCACCTCCTTCATCTCCGTCATCTCCGTCATCACCCTCCGCGGCAGCCCCTTCCAC
CATAGGTGGAAACCAGGGAGGCAAATCTACTCCATCGTCAAAGCTGCACACAGTCACCCTGATATTGCAG
GTAGGAGCGGGCTTTGTCATAACAAGGTCCTTAATCGCATCCTTCAAAACCTCAGCAAATATATGAGTTT
GTAAAAAGACCATGAAATAACAGACAATGGACTCCCTTAGCGGGCCAGGTTGTGGGCCGGGTCCAGGGGC
CATTCCAAAGGGGAGACGACTCAATGGTGTAAGACGACATTGTGGAATAGCAAGGGCAGTTCCTCGCCTT
AGGTTGTAAAGGGAGGTCTTACTACCTCCATATACGAACACACCGGCGACCCAAGTTCCTTCGTCGGTAG
TCCTTTCTACGTGACTCCTAGCCAGGAGAGCTCTTAAACCTTCTGCAATGTTCTCAAATTTCGGGTTGGA
ACCTCCTTGACCACGATGCTTTCCAAACCACCCTCCTTTTTTGCGCCTGCCTCCATCACCCTGACCCCGG
GGTCCAGTGCTTGGGCCTTCTCCTGGGTCATCTGCGGGGCCCTGCTCTATCGCTCCCGGGGGCACGTCAG
GCTCACCATCTGGGCCACCTTCTTGGTGGTATTCAAAATAATCGGCTTCCCCTACAGGGTGGAAAAATGG
CCTTCTACCTGGAGGGGGCCTGCGCGGTGGAGACCCGGATGATGATGACTGACTACTGGGACTCCTGGGC
CTCTTTTCTCCACGTCCACGACCTCTCCCCCTGGCTCTTTCACGACTTCCCCCCCTGGCTCTTTCACGTC
CTCTAC
